Addgene plasmid #25424: -2.5CAT
Depositing lab: Charles P. Emerson Jr. Depositing organization: Institute for Cancer Research d/b/a the Research Institute of Fox Chase Cancer Center. Publication: Regulatory elements that control the lineage-specific expression of myoD. Goldhamer DJ, Faerman A, Shani M, Emerson CP. Science. 1992 Apr 24. 256(5056):538-42. 10.1126/science.1315077 PubMed 1315077.
Backbone
  Vector backbone: pCATdeltaEH
  Backbone manufacturer: Mellon Lab
  Backbone size w/o insert (bp): 4100
  Vector type: Mammalian Expression ; Reporter construct
Growth in bacteria
  Bacterial resistance: Ampicillin, 100 μg/mL
  Growth temperature: 37°C
  Growth strain: DH5alpha
  Copy number: Unknown
Gene/Insert
  Gene/Insert name: Myo D Promoter (alt name: MyoD)
  Species: H. sapiens (human)
  Insert size (bp): 2700
  Entrez Gene: MYOD1 (a.k.a. CMYP17, MYF3, MYOD, MYODRIF, PUM, bHLHc1)
  Tag / fusion protein: CAT (C terminal on insert)
  Cloning method: Restriction Enzyme; 5′ cloning site XbaI (destroyed during cloning); 3′ cloning site BglII (destroyed during cloning)
  Sequencing primers: 5′ N/A; 3′ CAT-R
Terms and licenses: Academic/Nonprofit Terms; Industry Terms: Not Available to Industry
Depositor comments: The -2.5 promoter fragment can be removed by digestion with SalI or NotI and XhoI. The resulting fragment is approximately 6.8kb. All tk sequences were removed from the CAT vector in the construction of -2.5kb.
How to cite: -2.5CAT was a gift from Charles P. Emerson Jr. (Addgene plasmid # 25424 ; http://n2t.net/addgene:25424 ; RRID:Addgene_25424)
