[The description below was written by a language model from this plasmid's Addgene catalogue record.]
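Description:
-2.5CAT is a mammalian reporter plasmid in which a roughly 2.7 kb fragment of the human MYOD1 (MyoD) promoter region is placed upstream of the chloramphenicol acetyltransferase (CAT) gene. It is built on the pCATdeltaEH backbone (about 4.1 kb without insert). The promoter fragment was inserted by restriction cloning between XbaI and BglII sites, both of which were destroyed in the process. The record lists CAT as a C-terminal "tag" on the insert. In practice this means the CAT coding sequence lies downstream of the MyoD regulatory DNA, so CAT enzyme activity reports transcription from that promoter. The depositor notes that all thymidine kinase (tk) sequences originally present in the CAT vector were removed. Reporter expression therefore depends on the MyoD promoter itself rather than on a heterologous minimal promoter.

The plasmid is propagated in E. coli under ampicillin selection. The origin of replication and copy number are not stated, and no feature table is available to confirm other backbone elements such as polyadenylation signals. The depositor comments say the promoter fragment can be released with SalI or NotI together with XhoI. They give a resulting fragment size of about 6.8 kb, which matches the combined size of backbone plus insert rather than the 2.7 kb insert, so this figure should be treated with caution. The associated work concerns regulatory elements controlling lineage-specific expression of myoD. This fits use of the construct in transfection or transgenic assays to measure the activity and muscle-lineage specificity of the proximal MyoD promoter, and as a baseline for testing additional regulatory sequences.
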