>Addgene plasmid #25424 | -2.5CAT | addgene partial sequence | sequence record 31118 | 25424 with CAT-R
TCAACGGTGGTATATCCAGTGATTTTTTTCTCCATTTTAGCTTCCTTAGCTCCTGAAAATCTCGCCAAGC
TCCTCGAGATCGGGCCCCCCCAACCCAAGCGGCAGAGAGTGGCCGGAACTTTCTGCCGCTCGGGAGCCCC
GGCTGTAGATAGCAAAGTGCTGGCAGTCTGAATGCCCACCCACTGTCCCCCACCCCTCCCTCTCCTGTCC
GGCCTGATTTGTGGTTAAGGAAAGCGGCGGCAGCGCCCCAGGGCTTCCTCACCCCTAGCTTCTCGCCAGG
CGCCCTGGGCTATTTATCCGTAGTAGCCTAAACGCCCCGGAGCCCAGGCGGGCAGCTGGGGGAGGGGGAG
TCCGAGGCCAATAGGAACACTGCGGGGCGGGGCTTGGGGGGGGTCCCCGGGGTGGCCGCAGGGGCCCGCA
GACTGGCCAGCCAGCCCGCCCCTCCACACTGGCGTGCGCGCTAGGTCCCCTACCGGGCAGGGAGGGAGGG
AGCGACCGGCAGCCCTAGGCGGCTGCACTTGGCTCTCCGGCACGCCCTTTCCAAACCTCTCCAACACCCG
ACTGCTGTATCCGCGGGAAACGCTGGCTGCGCGCGCTCACCTCTGAGCTGACTTTCAATACTCCTCTGTC
CCCTGATTTGTGGGGGACCCATGGGTAGAGCGGCTGTAGAAATCAGGTCGTGAGAGATTTGGAGAGAGGC
AAGGCATTGGGGGCACAGAGCTGAGGAGTGAGACCGTGAAAGAGGGACCGAAAGAGGCTGAGAGACACGC
AGAAAGCAGAAAGCTTAGAGCGTCAGGGGCAGAGAAACGCACGAGTGCAACAACAGGCGGAGAGACCCCG
AGAGTTGAAGTGGGCGAGCCCGAGACAAACGGGTCGTAGAGGCTCTGA
